>Addgene plasmid #222421 | mScarletI3-6DG5-MAPPER | addgene full sequence | sequence record 439142 | Addgene NGS Result
TAGTTATTAATAGTAATCAATTACGGGGTCATTAGTTCATAGCCCATATATGGAGTTCCGCGTTACATAA
CTTACGGTAAATGGCCCGCCTGGCTGACCGCCCAACGACCCCCGCCCATTGACGTCAATAATGACGTATG
TTCCCATAGTAACGCCAATAGGGACTTTCCATTGACGTCAATGGGTGGAGTATTTACGGTAAACTGCCCA
CTTGGCAGTACATCAAGTGTATCATATGCCAAGTACGCCCCCTATTGACGTCAATGACGGTAAATGGCCC
GCCTGGCATTATGCCCAGTACATGACCTTATGGGACTTTCCTACTTGGCAGTACATCTACGTATTAGTCA
TCGCTATTACCATGGTGATGCGGTTTTGGCAGTACATCAATGGGCGTGGATAGCGGTTTGACTCACGGGG
ATTTCCAAGTCTCCACCCCATTGACGTCAATGGGAGTTTGTTTTGGCACCAAAATCAACGGGACTTTCCA
AAATGTCGTAACAACTCCGCCCCATTGACGCAAATGGGCGGTAGGCGTGTACGGTGGGAGGTCTATATAA
GCAGAGCTGGTTTAGTGAACCGTCAGATCCGCTAGCGCCACCATGGATGTATGCGTCCGTCTTGCCCTGT
GGCTCCTCTGGGGACTCCTCCTGCACCAGGGCCAGAGCCTCGCACCGGTCGATAGCACCGAGGCAGTGAT
CAAGGAGTTCATGCGGTTCAAGGTGCACATGGAGGGCTCCATGAACGGCCACGAGTTCGAGATCGAGGGC
GAGGGCGAGGGCCGCCCCTACGAGGGCACCCAGACCGCCAAGCTGAAGGTGACCAAGGGTGGCCCCCTGC
CCTTCTCCTGGGACATCCTGTCCCCTCAGTTCATGTACGGCTCCAGGGCCTTCATCAAGCACCCCGCCGA
CATCCCCGACTACTGGAAGCAGTCCTTCCCCGAGGGCTTCAAGTGGGAGCGCGTGATGATCTTCGAGGAC
GGCGGCACCGTGTCCGTGACCCAGGACACCTCCCTGGAGGACGGCACCCTGATCTACAAGGTGAAGCTCC
GCGGCGGCAACTTCCCTCCTGACGGCCCCGTAATGCAGAAGAGGACAATGGGCTGGGAAGCATCCACCGA
GCGGTTGTACCCCGAGGACGTCGTGCTGAAGGGCGACATTAAGATGGCCCTGCGCCTGAAGGACGGCGGC
CGCTACCTGGCGGACTTCAAGACCACCTACAAGGCCAAGAAGCCCGTGCAGATGCCCGGCGCCTTCAACA
TCGACCGCAAGTTGGACATCACCTCCCACAACGAGGACTACACCGTGGTGGAACAGTACGAACGCTCCGT
GGCCCGCCACTCCACCGGCGGCTCCGGTGGCTCCTTGTACAAGTCCGGATCAACTAGTCTGGATACAGTG
CTCTTTGGGCCTCCTCTCTTGACTCGCCATAATCACCTCAAGGACTTCATGCTGGTGGTGTCTATCGTTA
TTGGTGTGGGCGGCTGCTGGTTTGCCTATATCCAGAACCGTTACTCCAAGGAGCACGGAGCGGGCGCTGG
TGCCGGAGCTGGAGCAGGTGCTCTCGAGGAAGCAGCAGCACGAGAAGCTGCTGCTAGAGAAGCTGCTGCT
AGAGAAGCAGCAGCACGAGTCGAGGGCTCTCACATGCCCAAGAAAAAGATCCAGCTGCACGCCGAGCACG
CTCTGTACGACGCCCTGATGATCCTGAACATCGTGAAGACCAACAGCCCTCCTGCTGAGGAAAAGCTGGA
AGATTACGCCTTTAACTTCGAGCTGATCCTGGAAGAAATCGCCAGACTGTTCGAGTCCGGCGACCAAAAG
GACGAGGCCGAGAAGGCCAAGCGGATGAAGGAATGGATGAAAAGAATCAAGACAACCGCCAGCGAGGATG
AGCAGGAGGAAATGGCCAATGCCATTATCACCATCCTCCAGAGCTGGATCTTCAGCTCAGCTGGAGGCAG
TGCAGGTGGCTCTGCCGGAGGTAGAATTCTAGAAGCTGCTGCTAGAGAAGCTGCTGCTAGAGAAGCTGCT
GCTAGAGAAGCTGCTGCTAGAGAAGCTGCTGCTAGAGAAGCTGCTGCTAGAGCAATTCTAATGGAGAAAA
AATCTAAGCCCAAAAACAGTGTATGGAAGAGGCTAAAATCACCATTCCGGAAGAAGAAAGATTCAGTAAC
TTGAAAGCTTCGAATTCTGCAGTCGACGGTACCGCGGGCCCGGGATCCACCGGATCTAGATAACTGATCA
TAATCAGCCATACCACATTTGTAGAGGTTTTACTTGCTTTAAAAAACCTCCCACACCTCCCCCTGAACCT
GAAACATAAAATGAATGCAATTGTTGTTGTTAACTTGTTTATTGCAGCTTATAATGGTTACAAATAAAGC
AATAGCATCACAAATTTCACAAATAAAGCATTTTTTTCACTGCATTCTAGTTGTGGTTTGTCCAAACTCA
TCAATGTATCTTAACGCGTAAATTGTAAGCGTTAATATTTTGTTAAAATTCGCGTTAAATTTTTGTTAAA
TCAGCTCATTTTTTAACCAATAGGCCGAAATCGGCAAAATCCCTTATAAATCAAAAGAATAGACCGAGAT
AGGGT
[37 nt withheld, positions 2596-2632]
AAAGAACGTGGACTCCAACGTCAAAGG
[49 nt withheld, positions 2660-2708]
T
[91 nt withheld, positions 2710-2800]
G
[124 nt withheld, positions 2802-2925]
CAGGTGGCACTTTTCGGGGAAATGTGCGCGGAACCCCTATTTGTTTATTTTTCTAAATACATTCAAATAT
GTATCCGCTCATGAGACAATAACCCTGATAAATGCTTCAATAATATTGAAAAAGGAAGAGTCCTGAGGCG
GAAAGAACCAGCTGTGGAATGTGTGTCAGTTAGGGTGTGGAAAGTCCCCAGGCTCCCCAGCAGGCAGAAG
TATGCAAAGCATGCATCTCAATTAGTCAGCAACCAGGTGTGGAAAGTCCCCAGGCTCCCCAGCAGGCAGA
AGTATGCAAAGCATGCATCTCAATTAGTCAGCAACCATAGTCCCGCCCCTAACTCCGCCCATCCCGCCCC
TAACTCCGCCCAGTTCCGCCCATTCTCCGCCCCATGGCTGACTAATTTTTTTTATTTATGCAGAGGCCGA
GGCCGCCTCGGCCTCTGAGCTATTCCAGAAGTAGTGAGGAGGCTTTTTTGGAGGCCTAGGCTTTTGCAAA
GATCGATCAAGAGACAGGATGAGGATCGTTTCGCATGATTGAACAAGATGGATTGCACGCAGGTTCTCCG
GCCGCTTGGGTGGAGAGGCTATTCGGCTATGACTGGGCACAACAGACAATCGGCTGCTCTGATGCCGCCG
TGTTCCGGCTGTCAGCGCAGGGGCGCCCGGTTCTTTTTGTCAAGACCGACCTGTCCGGTGCCCTGAATGA
ACTGCAAGACGAGGCAGCGCGGCTATCGTGGCTGGCCACGACGGGCGTTCCTTGCGCAGCTGTGCTCGAC
GTTGTCACTGAAGCGGGAAGGGACTGGCTGCTATTGGGCGAAGTGCCGGGGCAGGATCTCCTGTCATCTC
ACCTTGCTCCTGCCGAGAAAGTATCCATCATGGCTGATGCAATGCGGCGGCTGCATACGCTTGATCCGGC
TACCTGCCCATTCGACCACCAAGCGAAACATCGCATCGAGCGAGCACGTACTCGGATGGAAGCCGGTCTT
GTCGATCAGGATGATCTGGACGAAGAGCATCAGGGGCTCGCGCCAGCCGAACTGTTCGCCAGGCTCAAGG
CGAGCATGCCCGACGGCGAGGATCTCGTCGTGACCCATGGCGATGCCTGCTTGCCGAATATCATGGTGGA
AAATGGCCGCTTTTCTGGATTCATCGACTGTGGCCGGCTGGGTGTGGCGGACCGCTATCAGGACATAGCG
TTGGCTACCCGTGATATTGCTGAAGAGCTTGGCGGCGAATGGGCTGACCGCTTCCTCGTGCTTTACGGTA
TCGCCGCTCCCGATTCGCAGCGCATCGCCTTCTATCGCCTTCTTGACGAGTTCTTCTGAGCGGGACTCTG
GGGTTCGAAATGACCGACCAAGCGACGCCCAACCTGCCATCACGAGATTTCGATTCCACCGCCGCCTTCT
ATGAAAGGTTGGGCTTCGGAATCGTTTTCCGGGACGCCGGCTGGATGATCCTCCAGCGCGGGGATCTCAT
GCTGGAGTTCTTCGCCCACCCTAGGGGGAGGCTAACTGAAACACGGAAGGAGACAATACCGGAAGGAACC
CGCGCTATGACGGCAATAAAAAGACAGAATAAAACGCACGGTGTTGGGTCGTTTGTTCATAAACGCGGGG
TTCGGTCCCAGGGCTGGCACTCTGTCGATACCCCACCGAGACCCCATTGGGGCCAATACGCCCGCGTTTC
TTCCTTTTCCCCACCCCACCCCCCAAGTTCGGGTGAAGGCCCAGGGCTCGCAGCCAACGTCGGGGCGGCA
GGCCCTGCCATAGCCTCAGGTTACTCATATATACTTTAGATTGATTTAAAACTTCATTTTTAATTTAAAA
GGATCTAGGTGAAGATCCTTTTTGATAATCTCATGACCAAAATCCCTTAACGTGAGTTTTCGTTCCACTG
AGCGTCAGACCCCGTAGAAAAGATCAAAGGATCTTCTTGAGATCCTTTTTTTCTGCGCGTAATCTGCTGC
TTGCAAACAAAAAAACCACCGCTACCAGCGGTGGTTTGTTTGCCGGATCAAGAGCTACCAACTCTTTTTC
CGAAGGTAACTGGCTTCAGCAGAGCGCAGATACCAAATACTGTTCTTCTAGTGTAGCCGTAGTTAGGCCA
CCACTTCAAGAACTCTGTAGCACCGCCTACATACCTCGCTCTGCTAATCCTGTTACCAGTGGCTGCTGCC
AGTGGCGATAAGTCGTGTCTTACCGGGTTGGACTCAAGACGATAGTTACCGGATAAGGCGCAGCGGTCGG
GCTGAACGGGGGGTTCGTGCACACAGCCCAGCTTGGAGCGAACGACCTACACCGAACTGAGATACCTACA
GCGTGAGCTATGAGAAAGCGCCACGCTTCCCGAAGGGAGAAAGGCGGACAGGTATCCGGTAAGCGGCAGG
GTCGGAACAGGAGAGCGCACGAGGGAGCTTCCAGGGGGAAACGCCTGGTATCTTTATAGTCCTGTCGGGT
TTCGCCACCTCTGACTTGAGCGTCGATTTTTGTGATGCTCGTCAGGGGGGCGGAGCCTATGGAAAAACGC
CAGCAACGCGGCCTTTTTACGGTTCCTGGCCTTTTGCTGGCCTTTTGCTCACATGTTCTTTCCTGCGTTA
TCCCCTGATTCTGTGGATAACCGTATTACCGCCATGCAT
Features (pLannotate 1.2.2; 16 found; start..end, strand, type, name):
     61..364     +  enhancer       CMV enhancer: human cytomegalovirus immediate early enhancer
    365..568     +  promoter       CMV promoter: human cytomegalovirus (CMV) immediate early promoter
    681..1348    +  CDS            mScarlet-2I (fragment): mScarlet-I derivative in which the N- and C-termini have been modified to reduce cytotoxicity (Valbuena et al., 2020) preserves the original mammalian codon optimization
   1386..1526    +  CDS            STIM2 (fragment): STIM2_HUMAN - Also known as KIAA1482. Experimental evidence at protein level: Swiss-Prot protein existence level 1. Plays a role in mediating store-operated Ca(2+) entry (SOCE), a Ca(2+) influx following depletion of intracellular Ca(2+) stores. Functions as a highly sensitive Ca(2+) sensor in the endoplasmic reticulum which activates both store-operated and store-independent Ca(2+)-influx. Regulates basal cytosolic and endoplasmic reticulum Ca(2+) concentrations. Upon mild variations of the endoplasmic reticulum Ca(2+) concentration, translocates from the endoplasmic reticulum to the plasma m
   2082..2171    +  CDS            RIT1 (fragment): RIT1_HUMAN - Also known as RIBB, RIT, ROC1. Experimental evidence at protein level: Swiss-Prot protein existence level 1. Plays a crucial role in coupling NGF stimulation to the activation of both EPHB2 and MAPK14 signaling pathways and in NGF- dependent neuronal differentiation. Involved in ELK1 transactivation through the Ras-MAPK signaling cascade that mediates a wide variety of cellular functions, including cell proliferation, survival, and differentiation. From Homo sapiens (Human).
   2175..2218    +  misc_feature   MCS (fragment): multiple cloning site
   2235..2319    +  CDS            large T antigen (fragment): large T antigen from SV40 (simian virus 40)
   2342..2463    +  polyA_signal   SV40 poly(A) signal: SV40 polyadenylation signal
   2497..2925    -  rep_origin     f1 ori (sequence partly withheld): f1 bacteriophage origin of replication; arrow indicates direction of (+) strand synthesis
   2952..3056    +  promoter       AmpR promoter: bla
   3058..3415    +  promoter       SV40 promoter: SV40 enhancer and early promoter
   3450..4244    +  CDS            NeoR/KanR: aminoglycoside phosphotransferase from Tn5; aph(3')-II (or nptII); confers resistance to neomycin, kanamycin, and G418 (Geneticin®)
   4265..4417    +  CDS            ble (fragment): BLE_KLEPN - Experimental evidence at protein level: Swiss-Prot protein existence level 1. Binding protein with a strong affinity to the bleomycin family of antibiotics. Binds to CL990; an antimitotic-antibiotic compound. From Klebsiella pneumoniae.
   4476..4523    +  polyA_signal   HSV TK poly(A) signal: herpes simplex virus thymidine kinase polyadenylation signal (Cole and Stacy, 1985)
   4614..4630    -  polyA_signal   bGH poly(A) signal (fragment): bovine growth hormone polyadenylation signal
   4852..5440    +  rep_origin     ori: high-copy-number ColE1/pMB1/pBR322/pUC origin of replication
