[The description below was written by a language model from this plasmid's Addgene catalogue record and pLannotate feature annotations shown in this document.]
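Description:
mScarletI3-6DG5-MAPPER is a mammalian expression plasmid of 5,554 nt built on the pmEGFP-C1 backbone. It encodes a synthetic, red-fluorescent marker of endoplasmic reticulum–plasma membrane contact sites. It replicates in bacteria from a high-copy ColE1/pUC-type origin and also carries an f1 phage origin. Selection relies on a single NeoR/KanR (Tn5 aminoglycoside phosphotransferase) gene placed behind both a bacterial bla promoter and the SV40 enhancer/early promoter and followed by the HSV TK polyadenylation signal. This gene gives kanamycin resistance in E. coli and can confer G418 resistance in transfected mammalian cells. Short hits annotated as ble, bGH poly(A) and SV40 large T antigen are fragments and look like backbone remnants rather than functional elements.

The payload is driven by the CMV immediate-early enhancer and promoter and terminated by the SV40 poly(A) signal. According to the record, the design derives from GFP-MAPPER, with the fluorescent protein changed to mScarletI3 and the FRB domain replaced by Neoleukin-2/15 (6DG5), a protein of similar structure and length. The annotation tool labels the fluorescent protein as an mScarlet-family fragment, which is a closest-match call consistent with mScarletI3. Downstream it detects a short STIM-family segment (called as STIM2) and a C-terminal RIT1 fragment. The roughly 550 nt between them, which is not annotated, presumably contains the 6DG5 module and linkers. In a contact-site reporter of this type, the STIM-derived portion would be expected to anchor the protein in the ER and the RIT1 tail to bind the plasma membrane, although the record does not spell out these roles. The construct is used for imaging ER–plasma membrane contacts in mammalian cells.
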