Addgene plasmid #222421: mScarletI3-6DG5-MAPPER
Purpose: To express a label of ER-plasma membrane contacts based on GFP-MAPPER (#117721), but with mScarletI3 tag and replacing FRB with a protein of similar structure and sequence length (Neoleukin-2/15)
Depositing lab: Stephen Royle. Depositing organization: University of Warwick. Publication: Nondisruptive inducible labeling of ER-membrane contact sites using the Lamin B receptor. Downie L, Ferrandiz N, Courthold E, Jones M, Royle SJ. PLoS Biol. 2025 Jul 10;23(7):e3003249. doi: 10.1371/journal.pbio.3003249. eCollection 2025 Jul. PubMed 40638559.
Backbone
  Vector backbone: pmEGFP-C1
  Vector type: Mammalian Expression
Growth in bacteria
  Bacterial resistance: Kanamycin, 50 μg/mL
  Growth temperature: 37°C
  Growth strain: DH5alpha
  Copy number: Unknown
Gene/Insert
  Gene/Insert name: MAPPER
  Species: Synthetic
  Tag / fusion protein: mScarletI3-6DG5 (N terminal on insert)
  Cloning method: Gene Synthesis
Terms and licenses: Academic/Nonprofit Terms; Industry Terms: Not Available to Industry
Depositor comments: Please visit https://doi.org/10.1101/2024.05.31.596797 for bioRxiv preprint.
How to cite: mScarletI3-6DG5-MAPPER was a gift from Stephen Royle (Addgene plasmid # 222421 ; http://n2t.net/addgene:222421 ; RRID:Addgene_222421)
